Addgene plasmid #158029: pDEST-hSTARR-luc-ccw
Purpose: (Empty Backbone) This is a dual function destination vector for eSTARR-seq and luciferase assay to quantify enhancer activity. It contains an SCP1 promoter, a luciferase CDS, followed by a Gateway cassette (R2-R1).
Depositing lab: Haiyuan Yu. Depositing organization: Cornell University. Publication: Transcription imparts architecture, function and logic to enhancer units. Tippens ND, Liang J, Leung AK, Wierbowski SD, Ozer A, Booth JG, Lis JT, Yu H. Nat Genet. 2020 Oct;52(10):1067-1075. doi: 10.1038/s41588-020-0686-2. Epub 2020 Sep 21. PubMed 32958950.
Backbone
  Vector backbone: pSTARR-seq_human
  Backbone size (bp): 5110
  Vector type: Mammalian Expression, Luciferase
  Promoter: SCP1 (Super Core Promoter 1)
Growth in bacteria
  Bacterial resistance: Chloramphenicol and Ampicillin, 25 & 100 μg/mL
  Growth temperature: 37°C
  Growth strain: ccdB Survival
  Copy number: High Copy
Gene/Insert
  Cloning method: Gateway Cloning
  Sequencing primers: 5′ AGATCCGCGAGATTCTCATTAAG; 3′ GTGGTTTGTCCAAACTCATCAA
Terms and licenses: Academic/Nonprofit Terms; Industry Terms: Not Available to Industry
How to cite: pDEST-hSTARR-luc-ccw was a gift from Haiyuan Yu (Addgene plasmid # 158029 ; http://n2t.net/addgene:158029 ; RRID:Addgene_158029)
