[The description below was written by a language model from this plasmid's Addgene catalogue record and pLannotate feature annotations shown in this document.]
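Description:
pDEST-hSTARR-luc-ccw is an empty Gateway destination vector built on the pSTARR-seq_human backbone for measuring enhancer activity in mammalian cells by two readouts from the same plasmid: eSTARR-seq and a luciferase assay. It replicates in E. coli from a high-copy ColE1/pUC-type origin and carries an ampicillin resistance gene on the backbone. The Gateway cassette contributes a chloramphenicol resistance gene and the ccdB gyrase toxin, so the unrecombined vector is kept under dual selection in a ccdB-tolerant strain. The sequenced record is 6,321 nt, while the catalogue lists 5,110 bp for the backbone.

The reporter unit is driven by the Super Core Promoter 1 (SCP1), which the catalogue names but the feature table does not annotate. It presumably lies in the gap between the upstream insulating elements and the chimeric intron. Those upstream elements are a synthetic poly(A) signal and an RNA polymerase II pause site, which limit read-through transcription from the backbone. The intron is followed by the firefly luc2 coding sequence, then the Gateway cassette, and finally an SV40 poly(A) signal. The cassette is oriented attR2 to attR1 relative to the transcript, which the "ccw" suffix probably denotes.

An LR reaction swaps the ccdB/CmR segment for a candidate enhancer from an entry clone, placing it in the 3′ untranslated region downstream of luciferase. As in STARR-seq, an active element boosts transcription from the minimal promoter and is itself transcribed, so its activity can be read from its abundance in sequenced RNA. Luciferase output provides an independent measure of the same activity. The reversed att order lets fragments be tested in a defined, flipped orientation.
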