Features (pLannotate 1.2.2; 17 found; start..end, strand, type, name):
    699..823     +  protein_bind   attR2: mutant version of attR; recombination site for the Gateway® LR reaction LR Clonase™
    864..1169    -  CDS            ccdB: CcdB, a bacterial toxin that poisons DNA gyrase; ccdB; Plasmids containing the ccdB gene cannot be propagated in standard E. coli strains.
   1174..1332    -  CDS            ccdA (fragment): CCDA_ECO57 - Also known as H, letA. Experimental evidence at protein level: Swiss-Prot protein existence level 1. Antitoxin component of a type II toxin-antitoxin (TA) system which inhibits the post-segregational killing (PSK) of plasmid-free cells, also referred to as a plasmid addiction system. Binds to and blocks the activity of CcdB; will also remove bound CcdB protein from the CcdB-GyrA complex by forming a CcdA-CcdB complex, a process termed rejuvenation. Functions as a transcriptional corepressor for the ccdAB operon, repression also requires CcdB (By similarity). From Escherichia coli
   1489..2169    -  CDS            CmR: chloramphenicol acetyltransferase confers resistance to chloramphenicol
   2170..2199    -  promoter       cat promoter (fragment): promoter of the E. coli cat gene encoding chloramphenicol acetyltransferase
   2223..2253    -  promoter       lac UV5 promoter: E. coli lac promoter with an "up" mutation
   2278..2402    -  protein_bind   attR1: mutant version of attR; recombination site for the Gateway® LR reaction LR Clonase™
   2461..2582    -  polyA_signal   SV40 poly(A) signal: SV40 polyadenylation signal
   2605..2673    -  CDS            large T antigen (fragment): large T antigen from SV40 (simian virus 40)
   2689..2818    +  CDS            TcR (fragment): tetracycline efflux protein; tet; confers resistance to tetracycline
   2998..3586    -  rep_origin     ori: high-copy-number ColE1/pMB1/pBR322/pUC origin of replication
   3786..4646    -  CDS            AmpR: β-lactamase confers resistance to ampicillin, carbenicillin, and related antibiotics
   4647..4688    -  promoter       AmpR promoter (fragment): bla
   4751..4799    +  polyA_signal   poly(A) signal: synthetic polyadenylation signal
   4813..4904    +  misc_feature   pause site: RNA polymerase II transcriptional pause signal from the human α2 globin gene
   5060..5289    +  intron         chimeric intron: chimera between introns from adenovirus and immunoglobulin heavy chain genes
   5335..666     +  CDS            luciferase (across the origin): firefly luciferase synthetic luc2 version of the luciferase gene
>Addgene plasmid #158029 | pDEST-hSTARR-luc-ccw | addgene full sequence | sequence record 346541 | Addgene NGS Result
CGCTTCCACCTACCAGGCATCCGCCAGGGCTACGGCCTGACAGAAACAACCAGCGCCATTCTGATCACCC
CCGAAGGGGACGACAAGCCTGGCGCAGTAGGCAAGGTGGTGCCCTTCTTCGAGGCTAAGGTGGTGGACTT
GGACACCGGTAAGACACTGGGTGTGAACCAGCGCGGCGAGCTGTGCGTCCGTGGCCCCATGATCATGAGC
GGCTACGTTAACAACCCCGAGGCTACAAACGCTCTCATCGACAAGGACGGCTGGCTGCACAGCGGCGACA
TCGCCTACTGGGACGAGGACGAGCACTTCTTCATCGTGGACCGGCTGAAGAGCCTGATCAAATACAAGGG
CTACCAGGTAGCCCCAGCCGAACTGGAGAGCATCCTGCTGCAACACCCCAACATCTTCGACGCCGGGGTC
GCCGGCCTGCCCGACGACGATGCCGGCGAGCTGCCCGCCGCAGTCGTCGTGCTGGAACACGGTAAAACCA
TGACCGAGAAGGAGATCGTGGACTATGTGGCCAGCCAGGTTACAACCGCCAAGAAGCTGCGCGGTGGTGT
TGTGTTCGTGGACGAGGTGCCTAAAGGACTGACCGGCAAGTTGGACGCCCGCAAGATCCGCGAGATTCTC
ATTAAGGCCAAGAAGGGCGGCAAGATCGCCGTGTAATCTAGAGCATGCACCGGTGATAGCTTGATCAAAC
CACTTTGTACAAGAAAGCTGAACGAGAAACGTAAAATGATATAAATATCAATATATTAAATTAGATTTTG
CATAAAAAACAGACTACATAATACTGTAAAACACAACATATCCAGTCACTATGGTCGACCTGCAGACTGG
CTGTGTATAAGGGAGCCTGACATTTATATTCCCCAGAACATCAGGTTAATGGCGTTTTTGATGTCATTTT
CGCGGTGGCTGAGATCAGCCACTTCTTCCCCGATAACGGAGACCGGCACACTGGCCATATCGGTGGTCAT
CATGCGCCAGCTTTCATCCCCGATATGCACCACCGGGTAAAGTTCACGGGGGACTTTATCTGACAGCAGA
CGTGCACTGGCCAGGGGGATCACCATCCGTCGCCCGGGCGTGTCAATAATATCACTCTGTACATCCACAA
ACAGACGATAACGGCTCTCTCTTTTATAGGTGTAAACCTTAAACTGCATTTCACCAGCCCCTGTTCTCGT
CAGCAAAAGAGCCGTTCATTTCAATAAACCGGGCGACCTCAGCCATCCCTTCCTGATTTTCCGCTTTCCA
GCGTTCGGCACGCAGACGACGGGCTTCATTCTGCATGGTTGTGCTTACCAGACCGGAGATATTGACATCA
TATATGCCTTGAGCAACTGATAGCTGTCGCTGTCAACTGTCACTGTAATACGCTGCTTCATAGCATACCT
CTTTTTGACATACTTCGGGTATACATATCAGTATATATTCTTATACCGCAAAAATCAGCGCGCAAATACG
CATACTGTTATCTGGCTTTTAGTAAGCCGGATCCTCTAGATTACGCCCCGCCTGCCACTCATCGCAGTAC
TGTTGTAATTCATTAAGCATTCTGCCGACATGGAAGCCATCACAAACGGCATGATGAACCTGAATCGCCA
GCGGCATCAGCACCTTGTCGCCTTGCGTATAATATTTGCCCATGGTGAAAACGGGGGCGAAGAAGTTGTC
CATATTGGCCACGTTTAAATCAAAACTGGTGAAACTCACCCAGGGATTGGCTGAGACGAAAAACATATTC
TCAATAAACCCTTTAGGGAAATAGGCCAGGTTTTCACCGTAACACGCCACATCTTGCGAATATATGTGTA
GAAACTGCCGGAAATCGTCGTGGTATTCACTCCAGAGCGATGAAAACGTTTCAGTTTGCTCATGGAAAAC
GGTGTAACAAGGGTGAACACTATCCCATATCACCAGCTCACCGTCTTTCATTGCCATACGGAATTCCGGA
TGAGCATTCATCAGGCGGGCAAGAATGTGAATAAAGGCCGGATAAAACTTGTGCTTATTTTTCTTTACGG
TCTTTAAAAAGGCCGTAATATCCAGCTGAACGGTCTGGTTATAGGTACATTGAGCAACTGACTGAAATGC
CTCAAAATGTTCTTTACGATGCCATTGGGATATATCAACGGTGGTATATCCAGTGATTTTTTTCTCCATT
TTAGCTTCCTTAGCTCCTGAAAATCTCGACGGATCCTAACTCAAAATCCACACATTATACGAGCCGGAAG
CATAAAGTGTAAAGCCTGGGGTGCCTAATGCGGCCGCCATAGTGACTGGATATGTTGTGTTTTACAGTAT
TATGTAGTCTGTTTTTTATGCAAAATCTAATTTAATATATTGATATTTATATCATTTTACGTTTCTCGTT
CAGCTTTTTTGTACAAACTTGTTCGATCTAGAATGGCTAGATCCTCGACGAATTCGGCCGGCCGCTTCGA
GCAGACATGATAAGATACATTGATGAGTTTGGACAAACCACAACTAGAATGCAGTGAAAAAAATGCTTTA
TTTGTGAAATTTGTGATGCTATTGCTTTATTTGTAACCATTATAAGCTGCAATAAACAAGTTAACAACAA
CAATTGCATTCATTTTATGTTTCAGGTTCAGGGGGAGGTGTGGGAGGTTTTTTAAAGCAAGTAAAACCTC
TACAAATGTGGTAAAATCGATAAGGATCCGACCGATGCCCTTGAGAGCCTTCAACCCAGTCAGCTCCTTC
CGGTGGGCGCGGGGCATGACTATCGTCGCCGCACTTATGACTGTCTTCTTTATCATGCAACTCGTAGGAC
AGGTGCCGGCAGCGCTCTTCCGCTTCCTCGCTCACTGACTCGCTGCGCTCGGTCGTTCGGCTGCGGCGAG
CGGTATCAGCTCACTCAAAGGCGGTAATACGGTTATCCACAGAATCAGGGGATAACGCAGGAAAGAACAT
GTGAGCAAAAGGCCAGCAAAAGGCCAGGAACCGTAAAAAGGCCGCGTTGCTGGCGTTTTTCCATAGGCTC
CGCCCCCCTGACGAGCATCACAAAAATCGACGCTCAAGTCAGAGGTGGCGAAACCCGACAGGACTATAAA
GATACCAGGCGTTTCCCCCTGGAAGCTCCCTCGTGCGCTCTCCTGTTCCGACCCTGCCGCTTACCGGATA
CCTGTCCGCCTTTCTCCCTTCGGGAAGCGTGGCGCTTTCTCATAGCTCACGCTGTAGGTATCTCAGTTCG
GTGTAGGTCGTTCGCTCCAAGCTGGGCTGTGTGCACGAACCCCCCGTTCAGCCCGACCGCTGCGCCTTAT
CCGGTAACTATCGTCTTGAGTCCAACCCGGTAAGACACGACTTATCGCCACTGGCAGCAGCCACTGGTAA
CAGGATTAGCAGAGCGAGGTATGTAGGCGGTGCTACAGAGTTCTTGAAGTGGTGGCCTAACTACGGCTAC
ACTAGAAGAACAGTATTTGGTATCTGCGCTCTGCTGAAGCCAGTTACCTTCGGAAAAAGAGTTGGTAGCT
CTTGATCCGGCAAACAAACCACCGCTGGTAGCGGTGGTTTTTTTGTTTGCAAGCAGCAGATTACGCGCAG
AAAAAAAGGATCTCAAGAAGATCCTTTGATCTTTTCTACGGGGTCTGACGCTCAGTGGAACGAAAACTCA
CGTTAAGGGATTTTGGTCATGAGATTATCAAAAAGGATCTTCACCTAGATCCTTTTAAATTAAAAATGAA
GTTTTAAATCAATCTAAAGTATATATGAGTAAACTTGGTCTGACAGCGGCCGCAAATGCTAAACCACTGC
AGTGGTTACCAGTGCTTGATCAGTGAGGCACCGATCTCAGCGATCTGCCTATTTCGTTCGTCCATAGTGG
CCTGACTCCCCGTCGTGTAGATCACTACGATTCGTGAGGGCTTACCATCAGGCCCCAGCGCAGCAATGAT
GCCGCGAGAGCCGCGTTCACCGGCCCCCGATTTGTCAGCAATGAACCAGCCAGCAGGGAGGGCCGAGCGA
AGAAGTGGTCCTGCTACTTTGTCCGCCTCCATCCAGTCTATGAGCTGCTGTCGTGATGCTAGAGTAAGAA
GTTCGCCAGTGAGTAGTTTCCGAAGAGTTGTGGCCATTGCTACTGGCATCGTGGTATCACGCTCGTCGTT
CGGTATGGCTTCGTTCAACTCTGGTTCCCAGCGGTCAAGCCGGGTCACATGATCACCCATATTATGAAGA
AATGCAGTCAGCTCCTTAGGGCCTCCGATCGTTGTCAGAAGTAAGTTGGCCGCGGTGTTGTCGCTCATGG
TAATGGCAGCACTACACAATTCTCTTACCGTCATGCCATCCGTAAGATGCTTTTCCGTGACCGGCGAGTA
CTCAACCAAGTCGTTTTGTGAGTAGTGTATACGGCGACCAAGCTGCTCTTGCCCGGCGTCTATACGGGAC
AACACCGCGCCACATAGCAGTACTTTGAAAGTGCTCATCATCGGGAATCGTTCTTCGGGGCGGAAAGACT
CAAGGATCTTGCCGCTATTGAGATCCAGTTCGATATAGCCCACTCTTGCACCCAGTTGATCTTCAGCATC
TTTTACTTTCACCAGCGTTTCGGGGTGTGCAAAAACAGGCAAGCAAAATGCCGCAAAGAAGGGAATGAGT
GCGACACGAAAATGTTGGATGCTCATACTCGTCCTTTTTCAATATTATTGAAGCATTTATCAGGGTTACT
AGTACGTCTCTCAAGGATAAGTAAGTAATATTAAGGTACGGGAGGTATTGGACAGGCCGCAATAAAATAT
CTTTATTTTCATTACATCTGTGTGTTGGTTTTTTGTGTGAATCGATAGTACTAACATACGCTCTCCATCA
AAACAAAACGAAACAAAACAAACTAGCAAAATAGGCTGTCCCCAGTGCAAGTGCAGGTGCCAGAACATTT
CTCTGGCCTAACTGGCCGGTACCTGAGCTCCCTAGGGTACTTATATAAGGGGGTGGGGGCGCGTTCGTCC
TCAGTCGCGATCGAACACTCGAGCCGAGCAGACGTGCCTACGGACCGGGGCCCGAATTAATTCGCTGTCT
GCGAGGGCCAGCTGTTGGGGTGAGTACTCCCTCTCAAAAGCGGGCATGACTTCTGCGCTAAGATTGTCAG
TTTCCAAAAACGAGGAGGATTTGATATTCACCTGGCCCGCGGTGATGCCTTTGAGGGTGGCCGCGTCCAT
CTGGTCAGAAAAGACAATCTTTTTGTTGTCAAGCTTGAGGTGTGGCAGGCTTGAGATCTGGCCATACACT
TGAGTGACAATGACATCCACTTTGCCTTTCTCTCCACAGGTGTCCACTCCCAGGTCCAACTGCAGGTCGC
CTGCAGGCTTAAGCATGGAAGATGCCAAAAACATTAAGAAGGGCCCAGCGCCATTCTACCCACTCGAAGA
CGGGACCGCCGGCGAGCAGCTGCACAAAGCCATGAAGCGCTACGCCCTGGTGCCCGGCACCATCGCCTTT
ACCGACGCACATATCGAGGTGGACATTACCTACGCCGAGTACTTCGAGATGAGCGTTCGGCTGGCAGAAG
CTATGAAGCGCTATGGGCTGAATACAAACCATCGGATCGTGGTGTGCAGCGAGAATAGCTTGCAGTTCTT
CATGCCCGTGTTGGGTGCCCTGTTCATCGGTGTGGCTGTGGCCCCAGCTAACGACATCTACAACGAGCGC
GAGCTGCTGAACAGCATGGGCATCAGCCAGCCCACCGTCGTATTCGTGAGCAAGAAAGGGCTGCAAAAGA
TCCTCAACGTGCAAAAGAAGCTACCGATCATACAAAAGATCATCATCATGGATAGCAAGACCGACTACCA
GGGCTTCCAAAGCATGTACACCTTCGTGACTTCCCATTTGCCACCCGGCTTCAACGAGTACGACTTCGTG
CCCGAGAGCTTCGACCGGGACAAAACCATCGCCCTGATCATGAACAGTAGTGGCAGTACCGGATTGCCCA
AGGGCGTAGCCCTACCGCACCGCACCGCTTGTGTCCGATTCAGTCATGCCCGCGACCCCATCTTCGGCAA
CCAGATCATCCCCGACACCGCTATCCTCAGCGTGGTGCCATTTCACCACGGCTTCGGCATGTTCACCACG
CTGGGCTACTTGATCTGCGGCTTTCGGGTCGTGCTCATGTACCGCTTCGAGGAGGAGCTATTCTTGCGCA
GCTTGCAAGACTATAAGATTCAATCTGCCCTGCTGGTGCCCACACTATTTAGCTTCTTCGCTAAGAGCAC
TCTCATCGACAAGTACGACCTAAGCAACTTGCACGAGATCGCCAGCGGCGGGGCGCCGCTCAGCAAGGAG
GTAGGTGAGGCCGTGGCCAAA
